Addgene plasmid #208972: Recruited polymerase expression - pCMV-T7-ePhi29(+exo)-CC(N5) (LM2982)
Purpose: Recruited ePhi29(+exo) DNA polymerase with a C-terminal N5 coiled coil (CC) domain, expressed from CMV or T7 promoters.
Depositing lab: Benjamin Kleinstiver. Depositing organization: Massachusetts General Hospital. Publication: Click editing enables programmable genome writing using DNA polymerases and HUH endonucleases. Ferreira da Silva J, Tou CJ, King EM, Eller ML, Rufino-Ramos D, Ma L, Cromwell CR, Metovic J, Benning FMC, Chao LH, Eichler FS, Kleinstiver BP. Nat Biotechnol. 2024 Jul 22. doi: 10.1038/s41587-024-02324-x. PubMed 39039307.
Backbone
  Vector backbone: pCMV-T7-SpCas9-P2A-EGFP (RTW3027)
  Vector type: Mammalian Expression, CRISPR ; in vitro transcription; T7 promoter
Growth in bacteria
  Bacterial resistance: Ampicillin, 100 μg/mL
  Growth temperature: 37°C
  Growth strain: DH5alpha
  Copy number: High Copy
Gene/Insert
  Gene/Insert name: ePhi29(+exo)-BPNLS-CC(N5) (alt name: LM2982)
  Species: Synthetic
  Mutation: ePhi29(+exo)(M8R/V51A/M97T/G197D/E221K/Q497P/K512E/F526L)
  Promoter: CMV and T7
  Tag / fusion protein: BPNLS (C terminal on insert)
  Cloning method: Gibson Cloning
  Sequencing primers: 5′ oBK6928-CCAAGTCTCCACCCCATTGACG; 3′ oBK219-GGGAGTGGCACCTTCCAGGGTC
Terms and licenses: Academic/Nonprofit Terms; Industry Terms: Not Available to Industry
Depositor comments: Please visit https://doi.org/10.1101/2023.09.12.557440 for bioRxiv preprint.
How to cite: Recruited polymerase expression - pCMV-T7-ePhi29(+exo)-CC(N5) (LM2982) was a gift from Benjamin Kleinstiver (Addgene plasmid # 208972 ; http://n2t.net/addgene:208972 ; RRID:Addgene_208972)
