[The description below was written by a language model from this plasmid's Addgene catalogue record and pLannotate feature annotations shown in this document.]
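Description:
pCMV-T7-ePhi29(+exo)-CC(N5) (LM2982) is a 5.3 kb high-copy mammalian expression plasmid that also serves as a template for in vitro transcription. It was built by Gibson cloning into the pCMV-T7-SpCas9-P2A-EGFP backbone. It is propagated in E. coli through a ColE1/pUC-type origin and selected with ampicillin via the β-lactamase gene and its native promoter. The remaining bacterial features in the annotation (lac promoter/operator, CAP site, and lacI, bom, SV40 promoter and MCS fragments) are short backbone remnants with no apparent role in the payload. No mammalian selection marker is annotated.

The expression cassette places the human CMV immediate-early enhancer and promoter directly upstream of a T7 promoter. The same open reading frame can therefore be transcribed by RNA polymerase II in transfected mammalian cells or by T7 RNA polymerase to make mRNA in vitro. A bovine growth hormone polyadenylation signal terminates the cassette.

The insert is a synthetic, engineered bacteriophage Phi29 DNA polymerase, a processive, high-fidelity, strand-displacing enzyme. It carries the substitutions M8R, V51A, M97T, G197D, E221K, Q497P, K512E and F526L, and the "+exo" label indicates that its proofreading exonuclease activity is retained. According to the record, a bipartite nuclear localization signal (BPNLS) and an N5 coiled-coil domain are fused at the C terminus. These were not annotated individually but presumably lie in the unannotated stretch between the polymerase coding sequence and the poly(A) signal.

The record describes this as a "recruited" polymerase, which suggests the coiled coil brings it to a partner protein rather than through a direct fusion, although the partner is not named. The construct comes from work on click editing, a genome-writing approach that combines DNA polymerases with HUH endonucleases.
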