Features (pLannotate 1.2.2; 15 found; start..end, strand, type, name):
    132..335     +  promoter       CMV promoter: human cytomegalovirus (CMV) immediate early promoter
    377..395     +  promoter       T7 promoter: promoter for bacteriophage T7 RNA polymerase
    409..2133    +  CDS            2: DPOL_BPPH2 - Experimental evidence at protein level: Swiss-Prot protein existence level 1. Polymerase responsible for protein-primed viral DNA replication by strand displacement with high processivity and fidelity (PubMed:3863101) (PubMed:2498321). To start replication, the DNA polymerase forms a heterodimer with a free primer terminal protein (TP), recognizes the replication origins at both 5' ends of the linear chromosome, and initiates replication using as primer the OH-group of Ser-232 of the TP (PubMed:22210885). This polymerase possesses three enzymatic activities: DNA synthesis (polymer
   2383..2607    +  polyA_signal   bGH poly(A) signal: bovine growth hormone polyadenylation signal
   2611..2632    +  promoter       SV40 promoter (fragment): SV40 enhancer and early promoter
   2637..2653    +  misc_feature   MCS (fragment): pBluescript multiple cloning site
   2702..2718    -  protein_bind   lac operator: The lac repressor binds to the lac operator to inhibit transcription in E. coli. This inhibition can be relieved by adding lactose or isopropyl-β-D-thiogalactopyranoside (IPTG). lac repressor encoded by lacI
   2726..2756    -  promoter       lac promoter: promoter for the E. coli lac operon
   2771..2792    -  protein_bind   CAP binding site: CAP binding activates transcription in the presence of cAMP. E. coli catabolite activator protein
   2805..2897    -  CDS            lacI (fragment): lac repressor; lacI; The lac repressor binds to the lac operator to inhibit transcription in E. coli. This inhibition can be relieved by adding lactose or isopropyl-β-D-thiogalactopyranoside (IPTG).
   3080..3668    -  rep_origin     ori: high-copy-number ColE1/pMB1/pBR322/pUC origin of replication
   3839..4699    -  CDS            AmpR: β-lactamase; bla; confers resistance to ampicillin, carbenicillin, and related antibiotics
   4700..4804    -  promoter       AmpR promoter: bla
   4875..4919    -  misc_feature   bom (fragment): basis of mobility region from pBR322
   5074..131     +  enhancer       CMV enhancer (across the origin): human cytomegalovirus immediate early enhancer
>Addgene plasmid #208972 | Recruited polymerase expression - pCMV-T7-ePhi29(+exo)-CC(N5) (LM2982) | addgene full sequence | sequence record 415827 | Addgene NGS Result
ATATGCCAAGTACGCCCCCTATTGACGTCAATGACGGTAAATGGCCCGCCTGGCATTATGCCCAGTACAT
GACCTTATGGGACTTTCCTACTTGGCAGTACATCTACGTATTAGTCATCGCTATTACCATGGTGATGCGG
TTTTGGCAGTACATCAATGGGCGTGGATAGCGGTTTGACTCACGGGGATTTCCAAGTCTCCACCCCATTG
ACGTCAATGGGAGTTTGTTTTGGCACCAAAATCAACGGGACTTTCCAAAATGTCGTAACAACTCCGCCCC
ATTGACGCAAATGGGCGGTAGGCGTGTACGGTGGGAGGTCTATATAAGCAGAGCTGGTTTAGTGAACCGT
CAGATCCGCTAGAGATCCGCGGCCGCTAATACGACTCACTATAGGGAGAGCCGCCACCATGAAGCACATG
CCTAGAAAGAGATACAGCTGCGACTTCGAGACAACAACCAAGGTCGAGGACTGCAGAGTGTGGGCTTACG
GATATATGAATATCGAGGACCACTCTGAGTACAAGATCGGAAATAGCCTGGATGAGTTTATGGCCTGGGC
CCTGAAAGTGCAGGCCGACCTGTACTTCCACAACCTGAAATTCGACGGCGCCTTCATCATTAACTGGCTG
GAACGGAACGGCTTTAAGTGGTCCGCCGATGGACTGCCAAACACCTACAACACCATCATCAGCAGAACCG
GCCAGTGGTACATGATCGACATCTGCCTGGGCTACAAGGGCAAAAGAAAGATCCATACCGTGATCTACGA
CAGCCTGAAGAAACTGCCTTTCCCCGTGAAGAAGATCGCTAAAGACTTCAAGCTGACAGTGCTGAAGGGC
GACATTGATTACCACAAGGAAAGACCTGTGGGATACAAGATCACACCTGAGGAATATGCCTACATCAAGA
ACGACATCCAGATCATCGCCGAGGCCCTGCTGATCCAGTTCAAGCAGGGCCTGGACCGGATGACCGCTGG
CAGCGACAGCCTCAAAGACTTCAAGGACATTATCACCACTAAGAAGTTCAAAAAGGTGTTCCCAACACTG
TCTCTTGGACTGGACAAGAAGGTGCGGTACGCCTATAGAGGCGGCTTTACCTGGCTGAACGACAGATTCA
AGGAAAAGGAAATCGGCGAGGGCATGGTGTTTGACGTGAACTCCCTCTACCCTGCCCAGATGTACAGCCG
GCTGCTGCCCTATGGCGAGCCTATCGTGTTTGAGGGCAAGTACGTGTGGGATGAAGATTACCCCCTGCAC
ATCCAGCACATCCGGTGCGAGTTCGAGCTGAAGGAGGGCTACATCCCAACAATCCAAATCAAACGGAGCA
GATTCTACAAGGGCAACGAGTACCTGAAAAGCAGCGGCGGCGAAATCGCCGATCTGTGGCTGAGCAATGT
GGACCTGGAACTGATGAAGGAACACTACGACCTGTACAACGTGGAATACATCAGCGGCCTGAAGTTTAAG
GCCACAACCGGCCTGTTCAAAGACTTCATCGATAAGTGGACCTACATCAAAACAACCAGCGAGGGCGCTA
TCAAGCAGCTGGCCAAGCTGATGCTGAATTCTCTGTACGGCAAGTTCGCCAGCAACCCTGATGTCACAGG
CAAGGTGCCCTACCTGAAGGAAAACGGCGCCCTGGGCTTCAGACTGGGCGAGGAAGAAACCAAGGACCCT
GTGTACACCCCTATGGGTGTTTTCATCACCGCCTGGGCCAGATACACCACCATCACCGCCGCTCAGGCTT
GTTACGATAGAATCATCTATTGTGATACCGACTCTATCCACCTGACCGGGACCGAGATCCCCGACGTGAT
CAAGGATATTGTGGACCCCAAGAAACTGGGCTACTGGGCCCACGAGTCCACCTTCAAGCGGGCCAAGTAC
CTGAGACCCAAGACCTACATCCAGGACATCTACATGAAAGAAGTGGACGGCGAGCTCGTGGAAGGCAGCC
CCGACGACTACACAGACATCAAGCTGAGCGTGAAGTGCGCCGGCATGACCGATAAGATCAAAAAGGAGGT
GACATTTGAGAACTTCAAGGTGGGATTCAGCCGCAAGATGAAACCTAAGCCTGTTCAAGTGCCTGGCGGT
GTTGTGCTGGTGGATGACACCTTCACAATCAAGTCCGGCGGAAGCTCTGGTGGCAGCAAGCGGACCGCCG
ACGGCTCTGAATTCGAGAGCCCTAAGAAGAAAAGAAAGGTGAGCGGTGGGAGCAGCGGCGGGTCAGGCGA
GATCGCCGCACTGGAAGCCAAGATCGCTGCCCTGAAGGCAAAGAACGCCGCTCTGAAGGCCGAGATCGCC
GCCCTGGAAGCCGGATACTGACCGGTCATCATCACCATCACCATTGAGTTTAAACCCGCTGATCAGCCTC
GACTGTGCCTTCTAGTTGCCAGCCATCTGTTGTTTGCCCCTCCCCCGTGCCTTCCTTGACCCTGGAAGGT
GCCACTCCCACTGTCCTTTCCTAATAAAATGAGGAAATTGCATCGCATTGTCTGAGTAGGTGTCATTCTA
TTCTGGGGGGTGGGGTGGGGCAGGACAGCAAGGGGGAGGATTGGGAAGACAATAGCAGGCATGCTGGGGA
TGCGGTGGGCTCTATGGCTTCTGAGGCGGAAAGAACCAGCTGGGGCTCGATACCGTCGACCTCTAGCTAG
AGCTTGGCGTAATCATGGTCATAGCTGTTTCCTGTGTGAAATTGTTATCCGCTCACAATTCCACACAACA
TACGAGCCGGAAGCATAAAGTGTAAAGCCTAGGGTGCCTAATGAGTGAGCTAACTCACATTAATTGCGTT
GCGCTCACTGCCCGCTTTCCAGTCGGGAAACCTGTCGTGCCAGCTGCATTAATGAATCGGCCAACGCGCG
GGGAGAGGCGGTTTGCGTATTGGGCGCTCTTCCGCTTCCTCGCTCACTGACTCGCTGCGCTCGGTCGTTC
GGCTGCGGCGAGCGGTATCAGCTCACTCAAAGGCGGTAATACGGTTATCCACAGAATCAGGGGATAACGC
AGGAAAGAACATGTGAGCAAAAGGCCAGCAAAAGGCCAGGAACCGTAAAAAGGCCGCGTTGCTGGCGTTT
TTCCATAGGCTCCGCCCCCCTGACGAGCATCACAAAAATCGACGCTCAAGTCAGAGGTGGCGAAACCCGA
CAGGACTATAAAGATACCAGGCGTTTCCCCCTGGAAGCTCCCTCGTGCGCTCTCCTGTTCCGACCCTGCC
GCTTACCGGATACCTGTCCGCCTTTCTCCCTTCGGGAAGCGTGGCGCTTTCTCATAGCTCACGCTGTAGG
TATCTCAGTTCGGTGTAGGTCGTTCGCTCCAAGCTGGGCTGTGTGCACGAACCCCCCGTTCAGCCCGACC
GCTGCGCCTTATCCGGTAACTATCGTCTTGAGTCCAACCCGGTAAGACACGACTTATCGCCACTGGCAGC
AGCCACTGGTAACAGGATTAGCAGAGCGAGGTATGTAGGCGGTGCTACAGAGTTCTTGAAGTGGTGGCCT
AACTACGGCTACACTAGAAGAACAGTATTTGGTATCTGCGCTCTGCTGAAGCCAGTTACCTTCGGAAAAA
GAGTTGGTAGCTCTTGATCCGGCAAACAAACCACCGCTGGTAGCGGTGGTTTTTTTGTTTGCAAGCAGCA
GATTACGCGCAGAAAAAAAGGATCTCAAGAAGATCCTTTGATCTTTTCTACGGGGTCTGACGCTCAGTGG
AACGAAAACTCACGTTAAGGGATTTTGGTCATGAGATTATCAAAAAGGATCTTCACCTAGATCCTTTTAA
ATTAAAAATGAAGTTTTAAATCAATCTAAAGTATATATGAGTAAACTTGGTCTGACAGTTACCAATGCTT
AATCAGTGAGGCACCTATCTCAGCGATCTGTCTATTTCGTTCATCCATAGTTGCCTGACTCCCCGTCGTG
TAGATAACTACGATACGGGAGGGCTTACCATCTGGCCCCAGTGCTGCAATGATACCGCGCGAACCACGCT
CACCGGCTCCAGATTTATCAGCAATAAACCAGCCAGCCGGAAGGGCCGAGCGCAGAAGTGGTCCTGCAAC
TTTATCCGCCTCCATCCAGTCTATTAATTGTTGCCGGGAAGCTAGAGTAAGTAGTTCGCCAGTTAATAGT
TTGCGCAACGTTGTTGCCATTGCTACAGGCATCGTGGTGTCACGCTCGTCGTTTGGTATGGCTTCATTCA
GCTCCGGTTCCCAACGATCAAGGCGAGTTACATGATCCCCCATGTTGTGCAAAAAAGCGGTTAGCTCCTT
CGGTCCTCCGATCGTTGTCAGAAGTAAGTTGGCCGCAGTGTTATCACTCATGGTTATGGCAGCACTGCAT
AATTCTCTTACTGTCATGCCATCCGTAAGATGCTTTTCTGTGACTGGTGAGTACTCAACCAAGTCATTCT
GAGAATAGTGTATGCGGCGACCGAGTTGCTCTTGCCCGGCGTCAATACGGGATAATACCGCGCCACATAG
CAGAACTTTAAAAGTGCTCATCATTGGAAAACGTTCTTCGGGGCGAAAACTCTCAAGGATCTTACCGCTG
TTGAGATCCAGTTCGATGTAACCCACTCGTGCACCCAACTGATCTTCAGCATCTTTTACTTTCACCAGCG
TTTCTGGGTGAGCAAAAACAGGAAGGCAAAATGCCGCAAAAAAGGGAATAAGGGCGACACGGAAATGTTG
AATACTCATACTCTTCCTTTTTCAATATTATTGAAGCATTTATCAGGGTTATTGTCTCATGAGCGGATAC
ATATTTGAATGTATTTAGAAAAATAAACAAATAGGGGTTCCGCGCACATTTCCCCGAAAAGTGCCACCTG
ACGTCGACGGATCGGGAGATCGATCTCCCGATCCCCTAGGGTCGACTCTCAGTACAATCTGCTCTGATGC
CGCATAGTTAAGCCAGTATCTGCTCCCTGCTTGTGTGTTGGAGGTCGCTGAGTAGTGCGCGAGCAAAATT
TAAGCTACAACAAGGCAAGGCTTGACCGACAATTGCATGAAGAATCTGCTTAGGGTTAGGCGTTTTGCGC
TGCTTCGCGATGTACGGGCCAGATATACGCGTTGACATTGATTATTGACTAGTTATTAATAGTAATCAAT
TACGGGGTCATTAGTTCATAGCCCATATATGGAGTTCCGCGTTACATAACTTACGGTAAATGGCCCGCCT
GGCTGACCGCCCAACGACCCCCGCCCATTGACGTCAATAATGACGTATGTTCCCATAGTAACGCCAATAG
GGACTTTCCATTGACGTCAATGGGTGGAGTATTTACGGTAAACTGCCCACTTGGCAGTACATCAAGTGTA
TC
